>Addgene plasmid #67954 | 4X3C mAGNET | depositor full sequence | sequence record 118412 | 4X3C mAGNET sequence 10750 bps
CGATACCGTCGACCTCGAGGGAATTAATTCGAGCTCGGTACCTTTAAGACCAATGACTTACAAGGCAGCT
GTAGATCTTAGCCACTTTTTAAAAGAAAAGGGGGGACTGGAAGGGCTAATTCACTCCCAACGAAGACAAG
ATCTGCTTTTTGCTTGTACTGGGTCTCTCTGGTTAGACCAGATCTGAGCCTGGGAGCTCTCTGGCTAACT
AGGGAACCCACTGCTTAAGCCTCAATAAAGCTTGCCTTGAGTGCTTCAAGTAGTGTGTGCCCGTCTGTTG
TGTGACTCTGGTAACTAGAGATCCCTCAGACCCTTTTAGTCAGTGTGGAAAATCTCTAGCAGCATCTAGA
ATTAATTCCGTGTATTCTATAGTGTCACCTAAATCGTATGTGTATGATACATAAGGTTATGTATTAATTG
TAGCCGCGTTCTAACGACAATATGTACAAGCCTAATTGTGTAGCATCTGGCTTACTGAAGCAGACCCTAT
CATCTCTCTCGTAAACTGCCGTCAGAGTCGGTTTGGTTGGACGAACCTTCTGAGTTTCTGGTAACGCCGT
CCCGCACCCGGAAATGGTCAGCGAACCAATCAGCAGGGTCATCGCTAGCCAGATCCTCTACGCCGGACGC
ATCGTGGCCGGCATCACCGGCGCCACAGGTGCGGTTGCTGGCGCCTATATCGCCGACATCACCGATGGGG
AAGATCGGGCTCGCCACTTCGGGCTCATGAGCGCTTGTTTCGGCGTGGGTATGGTGGCAGGCCCCGTGGC
CGGGGGACTGTTGGGCGCCATCTCCTTGCATGCACCATTCCTTGCGGCGGCGGTGCTCAACGGCCTCAAC
CTACTACTGGGCTGCTTCCTAATGCAGGAGTCGCATAAGGGAGAGCGTCGAATGGTGCACTCTCAGTACA
ATCTGCTCTGATGCCGCATAGTTAAGCCAGCCCCGACACCCGCCAACACCCGCTGACGCGCCCTGACGGG
CTTGTCTGCTCCCGGCATCCGCTTACAGACAAGCTGTGACCGTCTCCGGGAGCTGCATGTGTCAGAGGTT
TTCACCGTCATCACCGAAACGCGCGAGACGAAAGGGCCTCGTGATACGCCTATTTTTATAGGTTAATGTC
ATGATAATAATGGTTTCTTAGACGTCAGGTGGCACTTTTCGGGGAAATGTGCGCGGAACCCCTATTTGTT
TATTTTTCTAAATACATTCAAATATGTATCCGCTCATGAGACAATAACCCTGATAAATGCTTCAATAATA
TTGAAAAAGGAAGAGTATGAGTATTCAACATTTCCGTGTCGCCCTTATTCCCTTTTTTGCGGCATTTTGC
CTTCCTGTTTTTGCTCACCCAGAAACGCTGGTGAAAGTAAAAGATGCTGAAGATCAGTTGGGTGCACGAG
TGGGTTACATCGAACTGGATCTCAACAGCGGTAAGATCCTTGAGAGTTTTCGCCCCGAAGAACGTTTTCC
AATGATGAGCACTTTTAAAGTTCTGCTATGTGGCGCGGTATTATCCCGTATTGACGCCGGGCAAGAGCAA
CTCGGTCGCCGCATACACTATTCTCAGAATGACTTGGTTGAGTACTCACCAGTCACAGAAAAGCATCTTA
CGGATGGCATGACAGTAAGAGAATTATGCAGTGCTGCCATAACCATGAGTGATAACACTGCGGCCAACTT
ACTTCTGACAACGATCGGAGGACCGAAGGAGCTAACCGCTTTTTTGCACAACATGGGGGATCATGTAACT
CGCCTTGATCGTTGGGAACCGGAGCTGAATGAAGCCATACCAAACGACGAGCGTGACACCACGATGCCTG
TAGCAATGGCAACAACGTTGCGCAAACTATTAACTGGCGAACTACTTACTCTAGCTTCCCGGCAACAATT
AATAGACTGGATGGAGGCGGATAAAGTTGCAGGACCACTTCTGCGCTCGGCCCTTCCGGCTGGCTGGTTT
ATTGCTGATAAATCTGGAGCCGGTGAGCGTGGGTCTCGCGGTATCATTGCAGCACTGGGGCCAGATGGTA
AGCCCTCCCGTATCGTAGTTATCTACACGACGGGGAGTCAGGCAACTATGGATGAACGAAATAGACAGAT
CGCTGAGATAGGTGCCTCACTGATTAAGCATTGGTAACTGTCAGACCAAGTTTACTCATATATACTTTAG
ATTGATTTAAAACTTCATTTTTAATTTAAAAGGATCTAGGTGAAGATCCTTTTTGATAATCTCATGACCA
AAATCCCTTAACGTGAGTTTTCGTTCCACTGAGCGTCAGACCCCGTAGAAAAGATCAAAGGATCTTCTTG
AGATCCTTTTTTTCTGCGCGTAATCTGCTGCTTGCAAACAAAAAAACCACCGCTACCAGCGGTGGTTTGT
TTGCCGGATCAAGAGCTACCAACTCTTTTTCCGAAGGTAACTGGCTTCAGCAGAGCGCAGATACCAAATA
CTGTCTTTCTAGTGTAGCCGTAGTTAGGCCACCACTTCAAGAACTCTGTAGCACCGCCTACATACCTCGC
TCTGCTAATCCTGTTACCAGTGGCTGCTGCCAGTGGCGATAAGTCGTGTCTTACCGGGTTGGACTCAAGA
CGATAGTTACCGGATAAGGCGCAGCGGTCGGGCTGAACGGGGGGTTCGTGCACACAGCCCAGCTTGGAGC
GAACGACCTACACCGAACTGAGATACCTACAGCGTGAGCTATGAGAAAGCGCCACGCTTCCCGAAGGGAG
AAAGGCGGACAGGTATCCGGTAAGCGGCAGGGTCGGAACAGGAGAGCGCACGAGGGAGCTTCCAGGGGGA
AACGCCTGGTATCTTTATAGTCCTGTCGGGTTTCGCCACCTCTGACTTGAGCGTCGATTTTTGTGATGCT
CGTCAGGGGGGCGGAGCCTATGGAAAAACGCCAGCAACGCGGCCTTTTTACGGTTCCTGGCCTTTTGCTG
GCCTTTTGCTCACATGTTCTTTCCTGCGTTATCCCCTGATTCTGTGGATAACCGTATTACCGCCTTTGAG
TGAGCTGATACCGCTCGCCGCAGCCGAACGACCGAGCGCAGCGAGTCAGTGAGCGAGGAAGCGGAAGAGC
GCCCAATACGCAAACCGCCTCTCCCCGCGCGTTGGCCGATTCATTAATGCAGCTGTGGAATGTGTGTCAG
TTAGGGTGTGGAAAGTCCCCAGGCTCCCCAGCAGGCAGAAGTATGCAAAGCATGCATCTCAATTAGTCAG
CAACCAGGTGTGGAAAGTCCCCAGGCTCCCCAGCAGGCAGAAGTATGCAAAGCATGCATCTCAATTAGTC
AGCAACCATAGTCCCGCCCCTAACTCCGCCCATCCCGCCCCTAACTCCGCCCAGTTCCGCCCATTCTCCG
CCCCATGGCTGACTAATTTTTTTTATTTATGCAGAGGCCGAGGCCGCCTCGGCCTCTGAGCTATTCCAGA
AGTAGTGAGGAGGCTTTTTTGGAGGCCTAGGCTTTTGCAAAAAGCTTGGACACAAGACAGGCTTGCGAGA
TATGTTTGAGAATACCACTTTATCCCGCGTCAGGGAGAGGCAGTGCGTAAAAAGACGCGGACTCATGTGA
AATACTGGTTTTTAGTGCGCCAGATCTCTATAATCTCGCGCAACCTATTTTCCCCTCGAACACTTTTTAA
GCCGTAGATAAACAGGCTGGGACACTTCACATGAGCGAAAAATACATCGTCACCTGGGACATGTTGCAGA
TCCATGCACGTAAACTCGCAAGCCGACTGATGCCTTCTGAACAATGGAAAGGCATTATTGCCGTAAGCCG
TGGCGGTCTGTACCGGGTGCGTTACTGGCGCGTGAACTGGGTATTCGTCATGTCGATACCGTTTGTATTT
CCAGCTACGATCACGACAACCAGCGCGAGCTTAAAGTGCTGAAACGCGCAGAAGGCGATGGCGAAGGCTT
CATCGTTATTGATGACCTGGTGGATACCGGTGGTACTGCGGTTGCGATTCGTGAAATGTATCCAAAAGCG
CACTTTGTCACCATCTTCGCAAAACCGGCTGGTCGTCCGCTGGTTGATGACTATGTTGTTGATATCCCGC
AAGATACCTGGATTGAACAGCCGTGGGATATGGGCGTCGTATTCGTCCCGCCAATCTCCGGTCGCTAATC
TTTTCAACGCCTGGCACTGCCGGGCGTTGTTCTTTTTAACTTCAGGCGGGTTACAATAGTTTCCAGTAAG
TATTCTGGAGGCTGCATCCATGACACAGGCAAACCTGAGCGAAACCCTGTTCAAACCCCGCTTTAAACAT
CCTGAAACCTCGACGCTAGTCCGCCGCTTTAATCACGGCGCACAACCGCCTGTGCAGTCGGCCCTTGATG
GTAAAACCATCCCTCACTGGTATCGCATGATTAACCGTCTGATGTGGATCTGGCGCGGCATTGACCCACG
CGAAATCCTCGACGTCCAGGCACGTATTGTGATGAGCGATGCCGAACGTACCGACGATGATTTATACGAT
ACGGTGATTGGCTACCGTGGCGGCAACTGGATTTATGAGTGGGCCCCGGATCTTTGTGAAGGAACCTTAC
TTCTGTGGTGTGACATAATTGGACAAACTACCTACAGAGATTTAAAGCTCTAAGGTAAATATAAAATTTT
TAAGTGTATAATGTGTTAAACTACTGATTCTAATTGTTTGTGTATTTTAGATTCCAACCTATGGAACTGA
TGAATGGGAGCAGTGGTGGAATGCCTTTAATGAGGAAAACCTGTTTTGCTCAGAAGAAATGCCATCTAGT
GATGATGAGGCTACTGCTGACTCTCAACATTCTACTCCTCCAAAAAAGAAGAGAAAGGTAGAAGACCCCA
AGGACTTTCCTTCAGAATTGCTAAGTTTTTTGAGTCATGCTGTGTTTAGTAATAGAACTCTTGCTTGCTT
TGCTATTTACACCACAAAGGAAAAAGCTGCACTGCTATACAAGAAAATTATGGAAAAATATTCTGTAACC
TTTATAAGTAGGCATAACAGTTATAATCATAACATACTGTTTTTTCTTACTCCACACAGGCATAGAGTGT
CTGCTATTAATAACTATGCTCAAAAATTGTGTACCTTTAGCTTTTTAATTTGTAAAGGGGTTAATAAGGA
ATATTTGATGTATAGTGCCTTGACTAGAGATCATAATCAGCCATACCACATTTGTAGAGGTTTTACTTGC
TTTAAAAAACCTCCCACACCTCCCCCTGAACCTGAAACATAAAATGAATGCAATTGTTGTTGTTAACTTG
TTTATTGCAGCTTATAATGGTTACAAATAAAGCAATAGCATCACAAATTTCACAAATAAAGCATTTTTTT
CACTGCATTCTAGTTGTGGTTTGTCCAAACTCATCAATGTATCTTATCATGTCTGGATCAACTGGATAAC
TCAAGCTAACCAAAATCATCCCAAACTTCCCACCCCATACCCTATTACCACTGCCAATTACCTAGTGGTT
TCATTTACTCTAAACCTGTGATTCCTCTGAATTATTTTCATTTTAAAGAAATTGTATTTGTTAAATATGT
ACTACAAACTTAGTAGTTGGAAGGGCTAATTCACTCCCAAAGAAGACAAGATATCCTTGATCTGTGGATC
TACCACACACAAGGCTACTTCCCTGATTAGCAGAACTACACACCAGGGCCAGGGGTCAGATATCCACTGA
CCTTTGGATGGTGCTACAAGCTAGTACCAGTTGAGCCAGATAAGGTAGAAGAGGCCAATAAAGGAGAGAA
CACCAGCTTGTTACACCCTGTGAGCCTGCATGGGATGGATGACCCGGAGAGAGAAGTGTTAGAGTGGAGG
TTTGACAGCCGCCTAGCATTTCATCACGTGGCCCGAGAGCTGCATCCGGAGTACTTCAAGAACTGCTGAT
ATCGAGCTTGCTACAAGGGACTTTCCGCTGGGGACTTTCCAGGGAGGCGTGGCCTGGGCGGGACTGGGGA
GTGGCGAGCCCTCAGATCCTGCATATAAGCAGCTGCTTTTTGCCTGTACTGGGTCTCTCTGGTTAGACCA
GATCTGAGCCTGGGAGCTCTCTGGCTAACTAGGGAACCCACTGCTTAAGCCTCAATAAAGCTTGCCTTGA
GTGCTTCAAGTAGTGTGTGCCCGTCTGTTGTGTGACTCTGGTAACTAGAGATCCCTCAGACCCTTTTAGT
CAGTGTGGAAAATCTCTAGCAGTGGCGCCCGAACAGGGACTTGAAAGCGAAAGGGAAACCAGAGGAGCTC
TCTCGACGCAGGACTCGGCTTGCTGAAGCGCGCACGGCAAGAGGCGAGGGGCGGCGACTGGTGAGTACGC
CAAAAATTTTGACTAGCGGAGGCTAGAAGGAGAGAGATGGGTGCGAGAGCGTCAGTATTAAGCGGGGGAG
AATTAGATCGCGATGGGAAAAAATTCGGTTAAGGCCAGGGGGAAAGAAAAAATATAAATTAAAACATATA
GTATGGGCAAGCAGGGAGCTAGAACGATTCGCAGTTAATCCTGGCCTGTTAGAAACATCAGAAGGCTGTA
GACAAATACTGGGACAGCTACAACCATCCCTTCAGACAGGATCAGAAGAACTTAGATCATTATATAATAC
AGTAGCAACCCTCTATTGTGTGCATCAAAGGATAGAGATAAAAGACACCAAGGAAGCTTTAGACAAGATA
GAGGAAGAGCAAAACAAAAGTAAGACCACCGCACAGCAAGCGGCCGGCCGCTGATCTTCAGACCTGGAGG
AGGAGATATGAGGGACAATTGGAGAAGTGAATTATATAAATATAAAGTAGTAAAAATTGAACCATTAGGA
GTAGCACCCACCAAGGCAAAGAGAAGAGTGGTGCAGAGAGAAAAAAGAGCAGTGGGAATAGGAGCTTTGT
TCCTTGGGTTCTTGGGAGCAGCAGGAAGCACTATGGGCGCAGCGTCAATGACGCTGACGGTACAGGCCAG
ACAATTATTGTCTGGTATAGTGCAGCAGCAGAACAATTTGCTGAGGGCTATTGAGGCGCAACAGCATCTG
TTGCAACTCACAGTCTGGGGCATCAAGCAGCTCCAGGCAAGAATCCTGGCTGTGAAAGATACCTAAAGGA
TCAACAGCTCCTGGGGATTTGGGGTTGCTCTGGAAAACTCATTTGCACCACTGCTGTGCCTTGGAATGCT
AGTTGGAGTAATAAATCTCTGGAACAGATTTGGAATCACACGACCTGGATGGAGTGGGACAGAGAAATTA
ACAATTACACAAGCTTAATACACTCCTTAATTGAAGAATCGCAAAACCAGCAAGAAAAGAATGAACAAGA
ATTATTGGAATTAGATAAATGGGCAAGTTTGTGGAATTGGTTTAACATAACAAATTGGCTGTGGTATATA
AAATTATTCATAATGATAGTAGGAGGCTTGGTAGGTTTAAGAATAGTTTTTGCTGTACTTTCTATAGTGA
ATAGAGTTAGGCAGGGATATTCACCATTATCGTTTCAGACCCACCTCCCAACCCCGAGGGGACCCGACAG
GCCCGAAGGAATAGAAGAAGAAGGTGGAGAGAGAGACAGAGACAGATCCATTCGATTAGTGAACGGATCT
CGACGGTATCGCCAAATGGCAGTATTCATCCACAATTTTAAAAGAAAAGGGGGGATTGGGGGGTACAGTG
CAGGGGAAAGAATAGTAGACATAATAGCAACAGACATACAAACTAAAGAATTACAAAAACAAATTACAAA
AATTCAAAATTTTCGGGTTTATTACAGGGACAGCAGAGATCCAGTTTGGATCGATAAGCTTGATATCGAA
TTCCGTGAGGCTCCGGTGCCCGTCAGTGGGCAGAGCGCACATCGCCCACAGTCCCCGAGAAGTTGGGGGG
AGGGGTCGGCAATTGAACCGGTGCCTAGAGAAGGTGGCGCGGGGTAAACTGGGAAAGTGATGTCGTGTAC
TGGCTCCGCCTTTTTCCCGAGGGTGGGGGAGAACCGTATATAAGTGCAGTAGTCGCCGTGAACGTTCTTT
TTCGCAACGGGTTTGCCGCCAGAACACAGGTAAGTGCCGTGTGTGGTTCCCGCGGGCCTGGCCTCTTTAC
GGGTTATGGCCCTTGCGTGCCTTGAATTACTTCCACCTGGCTGCAGTACGTGATTCTTGATCCCGAGCTT
CGGGTTGGAAGTGGGTGGGAGAGTTCGAGGCCTTGCGCTTAAGGAGCCCCTTCGCCTCGTGCTTGAGTTG
AGGCCTGGCCTGGGCGCTGGGGCCGCCGCGTGCGAATCTGGTGGCACCTTCGCGCCTGTCTCGCTGCTTT
CGATAAGTCTCTAGCCATTTAAAATTTTTGATGACCTGCTGCGACGCTTTTTTTCTGGCAAGATAGTCTT
GTAAATGCGGGCCAAGATCTGCACACTGGTATTTCGGTTTTTGGGGCCGCGGGCGGCGACGGGGCCCGTG
CGTCCCAGCGCACATGTTCGGCGAGGCGGGGCCTGCGAGCGCGGCCACCGAGAATCGGACGGGGGTAGTC
TCAAGCTGGCCGGCCTGCTCTGGTGCCTGGCCTCGCGCCGCCGTGTATCGCCCCGCCCTGGGCGGCAAGG
CTGGCCCGGTCGGCACCAGTTGCGTGAGCGGAAAGATGGCCGCTTCCCGGCCCTGCTGCAGGGAGCTCAA
AATGGAGGACGCGGCGCTCGGGAGAGCGGGCGGGTGAGTCACCCACACAAAGGAAAAGGGCCTTTCCGTC
CTCAGCCGTCGCTTCATGTGACTCCACGGAGTACCGGGCGCCGTCCAGGCACCTCGATTAGTTCTCGAGC
TTTTGGAGTACGTCGTCTTTAGGTTGGGGGGAGGGGTTTTATGCGATGGAGTTTCCCCACACTGAGTGGG
TGGAGACTGAAGTTAGGCCAGCTTGGCACTTGATGTAATTCTCCTTGGAATTTGCCCTTTTTGAGTTTGG
ATCTTGGTTCATTCTCAAGCCTCAGACAGTGGTTCAAAGTTTTTTTCTTCCATTTCAGGTGTCGTGAGGA
ATTAGCTTGGTACTAATACGACTCACTATAGGGAGACCCAAGCTGGCTAGGTAAGCTTGGTACCGAGCTC
GGATCCGCCGCCACCATGGTGAGCAAGGGCGAGGAGCTGTTCACCGGGGTGGTGCCCATCCTGGTCGAGC
TGGACGGCGACGTAAACGGCCACAAGTTCAGCGTGTCCGGCGAGGGCGAGGGCGATGCCACCTACGGCAA
GCTGACCCTGAAGTTCATTTGCACCACCGGCAAGCTGCCCGTGCCCTGGCCCACCCTCGTGACCACCCTG
ACCTACGGCGTGCAGTGCTTCAGCCGCTACCCCGACCACATGAAGCAGCACGACTTCTTCAAGTCCGCCA
TGCCCGAAGGCTACGTCCAGGAGCGCACCATCTTCTTCAAGGACGACGGCAACTACAAGACCCGCGCCGA
GGTGAAGTTCGAGGGCGACACCCTGGTGAACCGCATCGAGCTGAAGGGCATCGACTTCAAGGAGGACGGC
AACATCCTGGGGCACAAGCTGGAGTACAACTACAACAGCCACAACGTCTATATCATGGCCGACAAGCAGA
AGAACGGCATCAAGGTGAACTTCAAGATCCGCCACAACATCGAGGACGGCAGCGTGCAGCTCGCCGACCA
CTACCAGCAGAACACCCCCATCGGCGACGGCCCCGTGCTGCTGCCCGACAACCACTACCTGAGCACCCAG
TCCGCCCTGAGCAAAGACCCCAACGAGAAGCGCGATCACATGGTCCTGCTGGAGTTCGTGACCGCCGCCG
GGATCACTCTCGGCATGGACGAGCTGTACAAGTAAACTAGTGCGGCCTTAAAGAGACCGGTTCACTGTGA
CAGTAAAAGAGACCGGTTCACTGTGAGAATGAAAGAGACCGGTTCACTGTGATCGGAAAAGAGACCGGTT
CACTGTGAGCGGCCTTGAAACCCAGCAGACAATGTAGCTCAGTAGAAACCCAGCAGACAATGTAGCTGAA
TGGAAACCCAGCAGACAATGTAGCTTCGGAGAAACCCAGCAGACAATGTAGCTGCGGCCTTACCCAGTAG
CCAGATGTAGCTCAGTAACCCAGTAGCCAGATGTAGCTGAATGACCCAGTAGCCAGATGTAGCTTCGGAA
CCCAGTAGCCAGATGTAGCTGCGGCCGCGACTCTAGAGTCGACCTGCAGGCATGCAAGCTTGATATCAAG
CTTATCGATAATCAACCTCTGGATTACAAAATTTGTGAAAGATTGACTGGTATTCTTAACTATGTTGCTC
CTTTTACGCTATGTGGATACGCTGCTTTAATGCCTTTGTATCATGCTATTGCTTCCCGTATGGCTTTCAT
TTTCTCCTCCTTGTATAAATCCTGGTTGCTGTCTCTTTATGAGGAGTTGTGGCCCGTTGTCAGGCAACGT
GGCGTGGTGTGCACTGTGTTTGCTGACGCAACCCCCACTGGTTGGGGCATTGCCACCACCTGTCAGCTCC
TTTCCGGGACTTTCGCTTTCCCCCTCCCTATTGCCACGGCGGAACTCATCGCCGCCTGCCTTGCCCGCTG
CTGGACAGGGGCTCGGCTGTTGGGCACTGACAATTCCGTGGTGTTGTCGGGGAAATCATCGTCCTTTCCT
TGGCTGCTCGCCTGTGTTGCCACCTGGATTCTGCGCGGGACGTCCTTCTGCTACGTCCCTTCGGCCCTCA
ATCCAGCGGACCTTCCTTCCCGCGGCCTGCTGCCGGCTCTGCGGCCTCTTCCGCGTCTTCGCCTTCGCCC
TCAGACGAGTCGGATCTCCCTTTGGGCCGCCTCCCCGCAT
Features (pLannotate 1.2.2; 34 found; start..end, strand, type, name):
     38..106     +  CDS            nef (fragment): NEF_HV1Z2 - Experimental evidence at protein level: Swiss-Prot protein existence level 1. Extracellular Nef protein targets CD4(+) T-lymphocytes for apoptosis by interacting with CXCR4 surface receptors. From Human immunodeficiency virus type 1 group M subtype D (isolate Z2/CDC-Z34) (HIV-1).
    108..341     +  LTR            3' LTR (ΔU3): self-inactivating 3' long terminal repeat (LTR) from HIV-1
    366..384     -  promoter       SP6 promoter: promoter for bacteriophage SP6 RNA polymerase
    612..891     +  CDS            TcR (fragment): tetracycline efflux protein; tet; confers resistance to tetracycline
    892..940     -  misc_feature   bom (fragment): basis of mobility region from pBR322
   1042..1077    -  CDS            rop (fragment): Rop protein, which maintains plasmids at low copy number; rop
   1172..1276    +  promoter       AmpR promoter: bla
   1277..2137    +  CDS            AmpR: β-lactamase; bla; confers resistance to ampicillin, carbenicillin, and related antibiotics
   2308..2896    +  rep_origin     ori: high-copy-number ColE1/pMB1/pBR322/pUC origin of replication
   3079..3135    +  CDS            lacI (fragment): lac repressor; lacI; The lac repressor binds to the lac operator to inhibit transcription in E. coli. This inhibition can be relieved by adding lactose or isopropyl-β-D-thiogalactopyranoside (IPTG).
   3142..3471    +  promoter       SV40 promoter: SV40 enhancer and early promoter
   3671..3790    +  CDS            gpt (fragment): XGPT_ECOLI - Also known as gpp, gxu. Experimental evidence at protein level: Swiss-Prot protein existence level 1. Purine salvage pathway enzyme that catalyzes the transfer of the ribosyl-5-phosphate group from 5-phospho-alpha-D-ribose 1- diphosphate (PRPP) to the N9 position of the 6-oxopurines guanine and xanthine to form the corresponding ribonucleotides GMP (guanosine 5'- monophosphate) and XMP (xanthosine 5'-monophosphate), with the release of PPi. To a lesser extent, also acts on hypoxanthine (PubMed:9100006, PubMed:3886014). Does not ribophosphorylate adenine (PubMed:3886014). From Esch
   3790..4125    +  CDS            gpt (fragment): XGPT_ECOLI - Also known as gpp, gxu. Experimental evidence at protein level: Swiss-Prot protein existence level 1. Purine salvage pathway enzyme that catalyzes the transfer of the ribosyl-5-phosphate group from 5-phospho-alpha-D-ribose 1- diphosphate (PRPP) to the N9 position of the 6-oxopurines guanine and xanthine to form the corresponding ribonucleotides GMP (guanosine 5'- monophosphate) and XMP (xanthosine 5'-monophosphate), with the release of PPi. To a lesser extent, also acts on hypoxanthine (PubMed:9100006, PubMed:3886014). Does not ribophosphorylate adenine (PubMed:3886014). From Esch
   4220..4525    +  CDS            frsA (fragment): FRSA_ECOLI - Also known as yafA. Experimental evidence at protein level: Swiss-Prot protein existence level 1. Catalyzes the hydrolysis of esters (PubMed:15808744). Displays esterase activity toward pNP-butyrate (PubMed:15808744). May stimulate mixed-acid fermentation by acting as a fermentation/respiration switch that down-regulates respiration and up- regulates fermentation rates (PubMed:15169777). From Escherichia coli (strain K12).
   4529..4603    +  CDS            small t antigen (fragment): SV40 (simian virus 40) small t antigen
   4605..4670    +  intron         small t intron: SV40 (simian virus 40) small t antigen intron
   4800..4820    +  CDS            SV40 NLS: nuclear localization signal of SV40 (simian virus 40) large T antigen
   5139..5222    +  CDS            large T antigen (fragment): large T antigen from SV40 (simian virus 40)
   5245..5379    +  polyA_signal   SV40 poly(A) signal: SV40 polyadenylation signal
   5547..5876    +  CDS            nef (fragment): NEF_HV1BR - Experimental evidence at protein level: Swiss-Prot protein existence level 1. Extracellular Nef protein targets CD4(+) T-lymphocytes for apoptosis by interacting with CXCR4 surface receptors (PubMed:14990729). From Human immunodeficiency virus type 1 group M subtype B (isolate BRU/LAI) (HIV-1).
   5924..6181    +  LTR            5' LTR (truncated): truncated 5' long terminal repeat (LTR) from HIV-1
   6228..6353    +  misc_feature   HIV-1 Ψ: packaging signal of human immunodeficiency virus type 1
   6337..6675    +  CDS            HIV-1 gag (fragment): gag protein from human immunodeficiency virus 1; gag
   6850..7082    +  misc_feature   RRE: The Rev response element (RRE) of HIV-1 allows for Rev-dependent mRNA export from the nucleus to the cytoplasm.
   7054..7560    +  CDS            env (fragment): ENV_HV1H2 - Experimental evidence at protein level: Swiss-Prot protein existence level 1. [Transmembrane protein gp41]: Acts as a class I viral fusion protein. Under the current model, the protein has at least 3 conformational states: pre-fusion native state, pre-hairpin intermediate state, and post-fusion hairpin state. During fusion of viral and target intracellular membranes, the coiled coil regions (heptad repeats) assume a trimer-of-hairpins structure, positioning the fusion peptide in close proximity to the C-terminal region of the ectodomain. The formation of this structure appears to d
   7596..7713    +  misc_feature   cPPT/CTS: central polypurine tract and central termination sequence of HIV-1
   7750..7774    -  misc_feature   MCS (fragment): pBluescript multiple cloning site
   7779..8957    +  promoter       EF-1α promoter: strong constitutive promoter for human elongation factor EF-1α
   8974..8992    +  promoter       T7 promoter: promoter for bacteriophage T7 RNA polymerase
   9046..9762    +  CDS            EGFP: EGFP is a basic (constitutively fluorescent) green fluorescent protein published in 1996, derived from Aequorea victoria. It is reported to be a rapidly-maturing weak dimer with moderate acid sensitivity.
  10111..10141   +  misc_feature   MCS (fragment): pUC18/19 multiple cloning site
  10142..10160   +  misc_feature   MCS (fragment): pBluescript multiple cloning site
  10160..10748   +  misc_feature   WPRE: woodchuck hepatitis virus posttranscriptional regulatory element
  10749..21      +  misc_feature   MCS (fragment) (across the origin): pBluescript multiple cloning site
