[The description below was written by a language model from this plasmid's Addgene catalogue record and pLannotate feature annotations shown in this document.]
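Description:
4X3C mAGNET is a lentiviral transfer plasmid built on the pHR backbone, about 10.75 kb in size, that expresses EGFP under microRNA control. It is propagated in E. coli through a high-copy ColE1/pUC-type origin and selected with ampicillin via the β-lactamase gene. The backbone also carries remnants of older cloning vectors (fragments of TcR, bom, rop and lacI), plus an SV40 promoter followed by gpt fragments, the SV40 small t intron and an SV40 poly(A) signal, a legacy cassette lying outside the viral genome. The HIV-1-derived portion comprises a 5' LTR annotated as truncated, the Ψ packaging signal with an adjoining gag fragment, the RRE for Rev-dependent nuclear export, the cPPT/CTS and a self-inactivating ΔU3 3' LTR. Because no intact viral protein genes are annotated, packaging functions must be supplied in trans.

Between the cPPT and the 3' LTR, the human EF-1α promoter drives constitutive transcription of EGFP, and a WPRE downstream enhances transcript stability and expression. According to the catalogue entry, EGFP is followed by four copies each of target sequences for miR-128, miR-221 and miR-222. The feature table does not annotate these sites, although there is an unannotated gap between the EGFP coding sequence and the WPRE where they would be expected to sit. In this arrangement, cells expressing any of the three microRNAs should silence the EGFP transcript, so fluorescence persists mainly in cells where they are low or absent. The associated publication describes microRNA-based genetic classifiers for targeting specific neurons in the brain. The plasmid is listed as an empty backbone, suggesting it can also serve as a scaffold for other payloads.
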