Addgene plasmid #67954: 4X3C mAGNET
Purpose: (Empty Backbone) Lentiviral vector coding EGFP followed by 4x miR-128, 4x miR-221 and 4x miR-222 target sequences
Depositing lab: Xue Han & Wilson Wong. Depositing organization: Boston University Main Campus. Publication: Rationally Designed MicroRNA-Based Genetic Classifiers Target Specific Neurons in the Brain. Sayeg MK, Weinberg BH, Cha SS, Goodloe M, Wong WW, Han X. ACS Synth Biol. 2015 Apr 13. 10.1021/acssynbio.5b00040 PubMed 25848814.
Backbone
  Vector backbone: pHR
  Vector type: Lentiviral
Growth in bacteria
  Bacterial resistance: Ampicillin, 100 μg/mL
  Growth temperature: 30°C
  Growth strain: Stbl3
  Copy number: High Copy
Terms and licenses: Academic/Nonprofit Terms; Industry Terms: Not Available to Industry
How to cite: 4X3C mAGNET was a gift from Xue Han & Wilson Wong (Addgene plasmid # 67954 ; http://n2t.net/addgene:67954 ; RRID:Addgene_67954)
