>Addgene plasmid #67954 | 4X3C mAGNET | addgene partial sequence | sequence record 126541 | pLenti-F 5'-TTTTGAGTTTGGATCTTGGT-3'
TTTCTTCCATTTCAGGTGTCGTGAGGAATTAGCTTGGTACTAATACGACTCACTATAGGGAGACCCAAGC
TGGCTAGGTAAGCTTGGTACCGAGCTCGGATCCGCCGCCACCATGGTGAGCAAGGGCGAGGAGCTGTTCA
CCGGGGTGGTGCCCATCCTGGTCGAGCTGGACGGCGACGTAAACGGCCACAAGTTCAGCGTGTCCGGCGA
GGGCGAGGGCGATGCCACCTACGGCAAGCTGACCCTGAAGTTCATTTGCACCACCGGCAAGCTGCCCGTG
CCCTGGCCCACCCTCGTGACCACCCTGACCTACGGCGTGCAGTGCTTCAGCCGCTACCCCGACCACATGA
AGCAGCACGACTTCTTCAAGTCCGCCATGCCCGAAGGCTACGTCCAGGAGCGCACCATCTTCTTCAAGGA
CGACGGCAACTACAAGACCCGCGCCGAGGTGAAGTTCGAGGGCGACACCCTGGTGAACCGCATCGAGCTG
AAGGGCATCGACTTCAAGGAGGACGGCAACATCCTGGGGCACAAGCTGGAGTACAACTACAACAGCCACA
ACGTCTATATCATGGCCGACAAGCAGAAGAACGGCATCAAGGTGAACTTCAAGATCCGCCACAACATCGA
GGACGGCAGCGTGCAGCTCGCCGACCACTACCAGCAGAACACCCCCATCGGCGACGGCCCCGTGCTGCTG
