>Addgene plasmid #67954 | 4X3C mAGNET | addgene partial sequence | sequence record 126542 | WPRE-R 5'-CATAGCGTAAAAGGAGCAACA-3'
AATTTTGTAATCCAGAGGTTGATTATCGATAAGCTTGATATCAAGCTTGCATGCCTGCAGGTCGACTCTA
GAGTCGCGGCCGCAGCTACATCTGGCTACTGGGTTCCGAAGCTACATCTGGCTACTGGGTCATTCAGCTA
CATCTGGCTACTGGGTTACTGAGCTACATCTGGCTACTGGGTAAGGCCGCAGCTACATTGTCTGCTGGGT
TTCTCCGAAGCTACATTGTCTGCTGGGTTTCCATTCAGCTACATTGTCTGCTGGGTTTCTACTGAGCTAC
ATTGTCTGCTGGGTTTCAAGGCCGCTCACAGTGAACCGGTCTCTTTTCCGATCACAGTGAACCGGTCTCT
TTCATTCTCACAGTGAACCGGTCTCTTTTACTGTCACAGTGAACCGGTCTCTTTAAGGCCGCACTAGTTT
ACTTGTACAGCTCGTCCATGCCGAGAGTGATCCCGGCGGCGGTCACGAACTCCAGCAGGACCATGTGATC
GCGCTTCTCGTTGGGGTCTTTGCTCAGGGCGGACTGGGTGCTCAGGTAGTGGTTGTCGGGCAGCAGCACG
GGGCCGTCGCCGATGGGGGTGTTCTGCTGGTAGTGGTCGGCGAGCTGCACGCTGCCGTCCTCGATGTTGT
GGCGGATCTTGAAGTTCACCTTGATGCCGTTCTTCTGCTTGTCGGCCATGATATAGACGTTGTGGCTGTT
GTAGTTGTACTCCAGCTTGTGCCCCAGGATGTTGCCGTCCTCCTTGAAGTCGATGCCCTTCAGCTCGATG
